>Addgene plasmid #198986 | pGL0_85 [ORI_BC_10] | addgene full sequence | sequence record 401253 | Addgene NGS Result
CCGGAATCTATTGGCCTATGTCACTGAAACTATCCAAACACCCCATGTCGATACTGAACGTATCGACGCA
TACCTCCTTCCTTGAAAACGCACAATCAAGGTCTCGGTCAGGGTCACGCGTAGGACGCGTCGAGTAGGGT
CCCGATAGCTGAGAAAGAGTGTTCCGCAGCCACACGCCGTGTGAAGCTGGGGAGTGAGACCAGTCCTTAC
CTGAAGAATAAGTGTCAGCCAGTGTAACCCGATGAGGAACCCAAAAGGCGAACCGGGCCAGACAACCCGG
CGGTATCGCACTCAAAGCCGAGGCTAGGTGGAGGCTCAGTGATGATAAGTCTGCGATGGTGGATGCATGT
GTCATGGTCATAGCTGTTTCCTGTGTGAAATTGTTATCCGCTCAGAGGGCACAATCCTATTCCGCGCTAT
CCGACAATCTCCAAGACATTAGGTGGAGTTCAGTTCGGCGTATGGCATATGTCGCTGGAAAGAACATGTG
AGCAAAAGGCCAGCAAAAGGCCAGGAACCGTAAAAAGGCCGCGTTGCTGGCGTTTTTCCATAGGCTCCGC
CCCCCTGACGAGCATCACAAAAATCGACGCTCAAGTCAGAGGTGGCGAAACCCGACAGGACTATAAAGAT
ACCAGGCGTTTCCCCCTGGAAGCTCCCTCGTGCGCTCTCCTGTTCCGACCCTGCCGCTTACCGGATACCT
GTCCGCCTTTCTCCCTTCGGGAAGCGTGGCGCTTTCTCATAGCTCACGCTGTAGGTATCTCAGTTCGGTG
TAGGTCGTTCGCTCCAAGCTGGGCTGTGTGCACGAACCCCCCGTTCAGCCCGACCGCTGCGCCTTATCCG
GTAACTATCGTCTTGAGTCCAACCCGGTAAGACACGACTTATCGCCACTGGCAGCAGCCACTGGTAACAG
GATTAGCAGAGCGAGGTATGTAGGCGGTGCTACAGAGTTCTTGAAGTGGTGGCCTAACTACGGCTACACT
AGAAGAACAGTATTTGGTATCTGCGCTCTGCTGAAGCCAGTTACCTTCGGAAAAAGAGTTGGTAGCTCTT
GATCCGGCAAACAAACCACCGCTGGTAGCGGTGGTTTTTTTGTTTGCAAGCAGCAGATTACGCGCAGAAA
AAAAGGATCTCAAGAAGATCCTTTGATCTTTTCTACGGGGTCTGACGCTCTATTCAACAAAGCCGCCGTC
CCGTCAAGTCAGCGTAAATGGGTAGGGGGCTTCAAATCGTCCCCCCATACGATATAAGTTGTTACTAGTG
CTTGGATTCTCACCAATAAAAAACGCCCGGCGGCAACCGAGCGTTCTGAACAAATCCAGATGGAGTTCTG
AGGTCATTACTGGATCTATCAACAGGAGTCCAAGCGAGCTCGATATCAAATTACGCCCCGCCCTGCCACT
CATCGCAGTACTGTTGTAATTCATTAAGCATTCTGCCGACATGGAAGCCATCACAAACGGCATGATGAAC
CTGAATCGCCAGCGGCATCAGCACCTTGTCGCCTTGCGTATAATATTTGCCCATGGTGAAAACGGGGGCG
AAGAAGTTGTCCATATTGGCCACGTTTAAATCAAAACTGGTGAAACTCACCCAGGGATTGGCTGAGACGA
AAAACATATTCTCAATAAACCCTTTAGGGAAATAGGCCAGGTTTTCACCGTAACACGCCACATCTTGCGA
ATATATGTGTAGAAACTGCCGGAAATCGTCGTGGTATTCACTCCAGAGCGATGAAAACGTTTCAGTTTGC
TCATGGAAAACGGTGTAACAAGGGTGAACACTATCCCATATCACCAGCTCACCGTCTTTCATTGCCATAC
GAAATTCCGGATGAGCATTCATCAGGCGGGCAAGAATGTGAATAAAGGCCGGATAAAACTTGTGCTTATT
TTTCTTTACGGTCTTTAAAAAGGCCGTAATATCCAGCTGAACGGTCTGGTTATAGGTACATTGAGCAACT
GACTGAAATGCCTCAAAATGTTCTTTACGATGCCATTGGGATATATCAACGGTGGTATATCCAGTGATTT
TTTTCTCCATTTTAGCTTCCTTAGCTCCTGAAAATCTCGATAACTCAAAAAATACGCCCGGTAGTGATCT
TATTTCATTATGGTGAAAGTTGGAACCTCTTACGTGCCGATCAACGTCTCATTGATACCTGAAACAAAAC
CCATCGTACGGCCAAGGAAGTCTCCAATAACTGTGATCCACCACAAGCGCCAGGGTTTTCCCAGTCACGA
CGTTGTAAAACGACGGCCAGTCATGCATAATCCGCACGCATCTGGAATAAGGAAGTGCCATTCCGCCTGA
CCT
Features (pLannotate 1.2.2; 6 found; start..end, strand, type, name):
    379..394     -  protein_bind   lac operator (fragment): The lac repressor binds to the lac operator to inhibit transcription in E. coli. This inhibition can be relieved by adding lactose or isopropyl-β-D-thiogalactopyranoside (IPTG). lac repressor encoded by lacI
    545..1133    -  rep_origin     ori: high-copy-number ColE1/pMB1/pBR322/pUC origin of replication
   1266..1360    -  terminator     lambda t0 terminator: transcription terminator from phage lambda
   1384..2040    -  CDS            cat: CAT_ECOLX - Experimental evidence at protein level: Swiss-Prot protein existence level 1. This enzyme is an effector of chloramphenicol resistance in bacteria. From Escherichia coli. This protein is used as a marker in many commonly used cloning vectors, such as pACYC184.
   2041..2143    -  promoter       cat promoter: promoter of the E. coli cat gene encoding chloramphenicol acetyltransferase
   2218..2261    -  CDS            lacZα (fragment): LacZα fragment of β-galactosidase; lacZ fragment
