[The description below was written by a language model from this plasmid's Addgene catalogue record and pLannotate feature annotations shown in this document.]
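Description:
pGL0_85 [ORI_BC_10] is a small (about 2.3 kb) synthetic-biology storage plasmid built on the pGLDV_17 backbone and catalogued as a "Level 0 part", the term used in hierarchical modular cloning schemes for a plasmid that holds a single basic DNA part for later assembly into larger constructs. It is propagated in E. coli from a high-copy ColE1/pMB1/pUC-type origin and selected with chloramphenicol. Resistance comes from the cat gene (chloramphenicol acetyltransferase), driven by its native cat promoter and followed by the phage lambda t0 transcription terminator.

The stored part, ORI_BC_10, is listed as a synthetic insert. The record does not define its content or function, and the automated annotation assigns no feature to it. The name and the associated study, which describes a high-throughput framework for identifying functional origins of replication in non-model bacteria, suggest a barcode element associated with origin-of-replication parts, but this reading is an inference rather than a stated fact. The only other annotations are short fragments of the lac operator and of lacZα. These are probably remnants of a lacZα screening cassette in the parent vector that the part replaced, though the record lists the cloning method as unknown. No expression promoter, tag or reporter is annotated for the insert, consistent with the plasmid serving as a sequence-verified source of one modular component rather than as a functional vector in its own right. Its likely use is as a building block for assembling plasmid libraries of the kind described in the associated work.
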