Addgene plasmid #198986: pGL0_85 [ORI_BC_10]
Purpose: Level 0 part
Depositing lab: Charlie Gilbert & Nili Ostrov & Cultivarium Tools. Depositing organization: Cultivarium, Convergent Research. Publication: A scalable framework for high-throughput identification of functional origins of replication in non-model bacteria. Gilbert C, Brumwell SL, Crits-Christoph A, Kang SC, Martin-Moldes Z, Alsharif W, Esmurria A, Nguyen M-A, Lee HH, Ostrov N. bioRxiv 2023.05.19.541510 10.1101/2023.05.19.541510.
Backbone
  Vector backbone: pGLDV_17
  Vector type: Synthetic Biology
Growth in bacteria
  Bacterial resistance: Chloramphenicol, 25 μg/mL
  Growth temperature: 37°C
  Growth strain: E. coli Zymo 10B
  Copy number: High Copy
Gene/Insert
  Gene/Insert name: ORI_BC_10
  Species: Synthetic
  Cloning method: Unknown
Terms and licenses: Academic/Nonprofit Terms; Industry Terms: Not Available to Industry
How to cite: pGL0_85 [ORI_BC_10] was a gift from Charlie Gilbert & Nili Ostrov & Cultivarium Tools (Addgene plasmid # 198986 ; http://n2t.net/addgene:198986 ; RRID:Addgene_198986)
